>Addgene plasmid #172615 | pcDNA3.1-2xFLAG-2xSTREP-CDK4 | addgene full sequence | sequence record 340125 | Addgene NGS Result
GACGGATCGGGAGATCTCCCGATCCCCTATGGTGCACTCTCAGTACAATCTGCTCTGATGCCGCATAGTT
AAGCCAGTATCTGCTCCCTGCTTGTGTGTTGGAGGTCGCTGAGTAGTGCGCGAGCAAAATTTAAGCTACA
ACAAGGCAAGGCTTGACCGACAATTGCATGAAGAATCTGCTTAGGGTTAGGCGTTTTGCGCTGCTTCGCG
ATGTACGGGCCAGATATACGCGTTGACATTGATTATTGACTAGTTATTAATAGTAATCAATTACGGGGTC
ATTAGTTCATAGCCCATATATGGAGTTCCGCGTTACATAACTTACGGTAAATGGCCCGCCTGGCTGACCG
CCCAACGACCCCCGCCCATTGACGTCAATAATGACGTATGTTCCCATAGTAACGCCAATAGGGACTTTCC
ATTGACGTCAATGGGTGGAGTATTTACGGTAAACTGCCCACTTGGCAGTACATCAAGTGTATCATATGCC
AAGTACGCCCCCTATTGACGTCAATGACGGTAAATGGCCCGCCTGGCATTATGCCCAGTACATGACCTTA
TGGGACTTTCCTACTTGGCAGTACATCTACGTATTAGTCATCGCTATTACCATGGTGATGCGGTTTTGGC
AGTACATCAATGGGCGTGGATAGCGGTTTGACTCACGGGGATTTCCAAGTCTCCACCCCATTGACGTCAA
TGGGAGTTTGTTTTGGCACCAAAATCAACGGGACTTTCCAAAATGTCGTAACAACTCCGCCCCATTGACG
CAAATGGGCGGTAGGCGTGTACGGTGGGAGGTCTATATAAGCAGAGCTCTCTGGCTAACTAGAGAACCCA
CTGCTTACTGGCTTATCGAAATTAATACGACTCACTATAGGGAGACCCAAGCTGGCTAGCGTTTAAACTT
AAGCTTACCATGGACTACAAGGACGACGATGACAAGGTACCAGGATCTATGGATTATAAAGATGATGATG
ATAAAGGGTCGGCCGCCAGCTGGAGCCACCCTCAGTTCGAGAAGGGAGGAGGAAGCGGCGGAGGCAGCGG
AGGAGGAAGCTGGAGCCACCCGCAGTTCGAGAAAGGAGCTGGATCCATGGCTACCTCTCGATATGAGCCA
GTGGCTGAAATTGGTGTCGGTGCCTATGGGACAGTGTACAAGGCCCGTGATCCCCACAGTGGCCACTTTG
TGGCCCTCAAGAGTGTGAGAGTCCCCAATGGAGGAGGAGGTGGAGGAGGCCTTCCCATCAGCACAGTTCG
TGAGGTGGCTTTACTGAGGCGACTGGAGGCTTTTGAGCATCCCAATGTTGTCCGGCTGATGGACGTCTGT
GCCACATCCCGAACTGACCGGGAGATCAAGGTAACCCTGGTGTTTGAGCATGTAGACCAGGACCTAAGGA
CATATCTGGACAAGGCACCCCCACCAGGCTTGCCAGCCGAAACGATCAAGGATCTGATGCGCCAGTTTCT
AAGAGGCCTAGATTTCCTTCATGCCAATTGCATCGTTCACCGAGATCTGAAGCCAGAGAACATTCTGGTG
ACAAGTGGTGGAACAGTCAAGCTGGCTGACTTTGGCCTGGCCAGAATCTACAGCTACCAGATGGCACTTA
CACCCGTGGTTGTTACACTCTGGTACCGAGCTCCCGAAGTTCTTCTGCAGTCCACATATGCAACACCTGT
GGACATGTGGAGTGTTGGCTGTATCTTTGCAGAGATGTTTCGTCGAAAGCCTCTCTTCTGTGGAAACTCT
GAAGCCGACCAGTTGGGCAAAATCTTTGACCTGATTGGGCTGCCTCCAGAGGATGACTGGCCTCGAGATG
TATCCCTGCCCCGTGGAGCCTTTCCCCCCAGAGGGCCCCGCCCAGTGCAGTCGGTGGTACCTGAGATGGA
GGAGTCGGGAGCACAGCTGCTGCTGGAAATGCTGACTTTTAACCCACACAAGCGAATCTCTGCCTTTCGA
GCTCTGCAGCACTCTTATCTACATAAGGATGAAGGTAATCCGGAGTGAGAATTCTGCAGATATCCAGCAC
AGTGGCGGCCGCTCGAGTCTAGAGGGCCCGTTTAAACCCGCTGATCAGCCTCGACTGTGCCTTCTAGTTG
CCAGCCATCTGTTGTTTGCCCCTCCCCCGTGCCTTCCTTGACCCTGGAAGGTGCCACTCCCACTGTCCTT
TCCTAATAAAATGAGGAAATTGCATCGCATTGTCTGAGTAGGTGTCATTCTATTCTGGGGGGTGGGGTGG
GGCAGGACAGCAAGGGGGAGGATTGGGAAGACAATAGCAGGCATGCTGGGGATGCGGTGGGCTCTATGGC
TTCTGAGGCGGAAAGAACCAGCTGGGGCTCTAGGGGGTATCCCC
[124 nt withheld, positions 2355-2478]
C
[91 nt withheld, positions 2480-2570]
A
[49 nt withheld, positions 2572-2620]
CCTTTGACGTTGGAGTCCACGTTCTTT
[37 nt withheld, positions 2648-2684]
ACCCTATCTCGGTCTATTCTTTTGATTTATAAGGGATTTTGCCGATTTCGGCCTATTGGTTAAAAAATGA
GCTGATTTAACAAAAATTTAACGCGAATTAATTCTGTGGAATGTGTGTCAGTTAGGGTGTGGAAAGTCCC
CAGGCTCCCCAGCAGGCAGAAGTATGCAAAGCATGCATCTCAATTAGTCAGCAACCAGGTGTGGAAAGTC
CCCAGGCTCCCCAGCAGGCAGAAGTATGCAAAGCATGCATCTCAATTAGTCAGCAACCATAGTCCCGCCC
CTAACTCCGCCCATCCCGCCCCTAACTCCGCCCAGTTCCGCCCATTCTCCGCCCCATGGCTGACTAATTT
TTTTTATTTATGCAGAGGCCGAGGCCGCCTCTGCCTCTGAGCTATTCCAGAAGTAGTGAGGAGGCTTTTT
TGGAGGCCTAGGCTTTTGCAAAAAGCTCCCGGGAGCTTGTATATCCATTTTCGGATCTGATCAAGAGACA
GGATGAGGATCGTTTCGCATGATTGAACAAGATGGATTGCACGCAGGTTCTCCGGCCGCTTGGGTGGAGA
GGCTATTCGGCTATGACTGGGCACAACAGACAATCGGCTGCTCTGATGCCGCCGTGTTCCGGCTGTCAGC
GCAGGGGCGCCCGGTTCTTTTTGTCAAGACCGACCTGTCCGGTGCCCTGAATGAACTGCAGGACGAGGCA
GCGCGGCTATCGTGGCTGGCCACGACGGGCGTTCCTTGCGCAGCTGTGCTCGACGTTGTCACTGAAGCGG
GAAGGGACTGGCTGCTATTGGGCGAAGTGCCGGGGCAGGATCTCCTGTCATCTCACCTTGCTCCTGCCGA
GAAAGTATCCATCATGGCTGATGCAATGCGGCGGCTGCATACGCTTGATCCGGCTACCTGCCCATTCGAC
CACCAAGCGAAACATCGCATCGAGCGAGCACGTACTCGGATGGAAGCCGGTCTTGTCGATCAGGATGATC
TGGACGAAGAGCATCAGGGGCTCGCGCCAGCCGAACTGTTCGCCAGGCTCAAGGCGCGCATGCCCGACGG
CGAGGATCTCGTCGTGACCCATGGCGATGCCTGCTTGCCGAATATCATGGTGGAAAATGGCCGCTTTTCT
GGATTCATCGACTGTGGCCGGCTGGGTGTGGCGGACCGCTATCAGGACATAGCGTTGGCTACCCGTGATA
TTGCTGAAGAGCTTGGCGGCGAATGGGCTGACCGCTTCCTCGTGCTTTACGGTATCGCCGCTCCCGATTC
GCAGCGCATCGCCTTCTATCGCCTTCTTGACGAGTTCTTCTGAGCGGGACTCTGGGGTTCGAAATGACCG
ACCAAGCGACGCCCAACCTGCCATCACGAGATTTCGATTCCACCGCCGCCTTCTATGAAAGGTTGGGCTT
CGGAATCGTTTTCCGGGACGCCGGCTGGATGATCCTCCAGCGCGGGGATCTCATGCTGGAGTTCTTCGCC
CACCCCAACTTGTTTATTGCAGCTTATAATGGTTACAAATAAAGCAATAGCATCACAAATTTCACAAATA
AAGCATTTTTTTCACTGCATTCTAGTTGTGGTTTGTCCAAACTCATCAATGTATCTTATCATGTCTGTAT
ACCGTCGACCTCTAGCTAGAGCTTGGCGTAATCATGGTCATAGCTGTTTCCTGTGTGAAATTGTTATCCG
CTCACAATTCCACACAACATACGAGCCGGAAGCATAAAGTGTAAAGCCTGGGGTGCCTAATGAGTGAGCT
AACTCACATTAATTGCGTTGCGCTCACTGCCCGCTTTCCAGTCGGGAAACCTGTCGTGCCAGCTGCATTA
ATGAATCGGCCAACGCGCGGGGAGAGGCGGTTTGCGTATTGGGCGCTCTTCCGCTTCCTCGCTCACTGAC
TCGCTGCGCTCGGTCGTTCGGCTGCGGCGAGCGGTATCAGCTCACTCAAAGGCGGTAATACGGTTATCCA
CAGAATCAGGGGATAACGCAGGAAAGAACATGTGAGCAAAAGGCCAGCAAAAGGCCAGGAACCGTAAAAA
GGCCGCGTTGCTGGCGTTTTTCCATAGGCTCCGCCCCCCTGACGAGCATCACAAAAATCGACGCTCAAGT
CAGAGGTGGCGAAACCCGACAGGACTATAAAGATACCAGGCGTTTCCCCCTGGAAGCTCCCTCGTGCGCT
CTCCTGTTCCGACCCTGCCGCTTACCGGATACCTGTCCGCCTTTCTCCCTTCGGGAAGCGTGGCGCTTTC
TCATAGCTCACGCTGTAGGTATCTCAGTTCGGTGTAGGTCGTTCGCTCCAAGCTGGGCTGTGTGCACGAA
CCCCCCGTTCAGCCCGACCGCTGCGCCTTATCCGGTAACTATCGTCTTGAGTCCAACCCGGTAAGACACG
ACTTATCGCCACTGGCAGCAGCCACTGGTAACAGGATTAGCAGAGCGAGGTATGTAGGCGGTGCTACAGA
GTTCTTGAAGTGGTGGCCTAACTACGGCTACACTAGAAGAACAGTATTTGGTATCTGCGCTCTGCTGAAG
CCAGTTACCTTCGGAAAAAGAGTTGGTAGCTCTTGATCCGGCAAACAAACCACCGCTGGTAGCGGTGGTT
TTTTTGTTTGCAAGCAGCAGATTACGCGCAGAAAAAAAGGATCTCAAGAAGATCCTTTGATCTTTTCTAC
GGGGTCTGACGCTCAGTGGAACGAAAACTCACGTTAAGGGATTTTGGTCATGAGATTATCAAAAAGGATC
TTCACCTAGATCCTTTTAAATTAAAAATGAAGTTTTAAATCAATCTAAAGTATATATGAGTAAACTTGGT
CTGACAGTTACCAATGCTTAATCAGTGAGGCACCTATCTCAGCGATCTGTCTATTTCGTTCATCCATAGT
TGCCTGACTCCCCGTCGTGTAGATAACTACGATACGGGAGGGCTTACCATCTGGCCCCAGTGCTGCAATG
ATACCGCGAGACCCACGCTCACCGGCTCCAGATTTATCAGCAATAAACCAGCCAGCCGGAAGGGCCGAGC
GCAGAAGTGGTCCTGCAACTTTATCCGCCTCCATCCAGTCTATTAATTGTTGCCGGGAAGCTAGAGTAAG
TAGTTCGCCAGTTAATAGTTTGCGCAACGTTGTTGCCATTGCTACAGGCATCGTGGTGTCACGCTCGTCG
TTTGGTATGGCTTCATTCAGCTCCGGTTCCCAACGATCAAGGCGAGTTACATGATCCCCCATGTTGTGCA
AAAAAGCGGTTAGCTCCTTCGGTCCTCCGATCGTTGTCAGAAGTAAGTTGGCCGCAGTGTTATCACTCAT
GGTTATGGCAGCACTGCATAATTCTCTTACTGTCATGCCATCCGTAAGATGCTTTTCTGTGACTGGTGAG
TACTCAACCAAGTCATTCTGAGAATAGTGTATGCGGCGACCGAGTTGCTCTTGCCCGGCGTCAATACGGG
ATAATACCGCGCCACATAGCAGAACTTTAAAAGTGCTCATCATTGGAAAACGTTCTTCGGGGCGAAAACT
CTCAAGGATCTTACCGCTGTTGAGATCCAGTTCGATGTAACCCACTCGTGCACCCAACTGATCTTCAGCA
TCTTTTACTTTCACCAGCGTTTCTGGGTGAGCAAAAACAGGAAGGCAAAATGCCGCAAAAAAGGGAATAA
GGGCGACACGGAAATGTTGAATACTCATACTCTTCCTTTTTCAATATTATTGAAGCATTTATCAGGGTTA
TTGTCTCATGAGCGGATACATATTTGAATGTATTTAGAAAAATAAACAAATAGGGGTTCCGCGCACATTT
CCCCGAAAAGTGCCACCTGACGTC
Features (pLannotate 1.2.2; 22 found; start..end, strand, type, name):
     28..80      -  misc_feature   bom (fragment): basis of mobility region from pBR322
    235..614     +  enhancer       CMV enhancer: human cytomegalovirus immediate early enhancer
    615..818     +  promoter       CMV promoter: human cytomegalovirus (CMV) immediate early promoter
    814..847     +  LTR            5' LTR (truncated) (fragment): truncated 5' long terminal repeat (LTR) from HIV-1
    863..881     +  promoter       T7 promoter: promoter for bacteriophage T7 RNA polymerase
    926..946     +  CDS            FLAG (fragment): FLAG® epitope tag, followed by an enterokinase cleavage site
   1061..1080    +  CDS            Strep-Tag II (fragment): peptide that binds Strep-Tactin®, an engineered form of streptavidin
   1097..2005    +  CDS            CDK4: CDK4_HUMAN - Experimental evidence at protein level: Swiss-Prot protein existence level 1. Ser/Thr-kinase component of cyclin D-CDK4 (DC) complexes that phosphorylate and inhibit members of the retinoblastoma (RB) protein family including RB1 and regulate the cell-cycle during G(1)/S transition. Phosphorylation of RB1 allows dissociation of the transcription factor E2F from the RB/E2F complexes and the subsequent transcription of E2F target genes which are responsible for the progression through the G(1) phase. Hypophosphorylates RB1 in early G(1) phase. Cyclin D-CDK4 complexes are major integ
   2085..2309    +  polyA_signal   bGH poly(A) signal: bovine growth hormone polyadenylation signal
   2313..2334    +  promoter       SV40 promoter (fragment): SV40 enhancer and early promoter
   2355..2783    +  rep_origin     f1 ori (sequence partly withheld): f1 bacteriophage origin of replication; arrow indicates direction of (+) strand synthesis
   2797..3126    +  promoter       SV40 promoter: SV40 enhancer and early promoter
   3193..3984    +  CDS            neo: KKA2_KLEPN - Also known as kan, nptII. Experimental evidence at protein level: Swiss-Prot protein existence level 1. Resistance to kanamycin, neomycin, paromomycin, ribostamycin, butirosin and gentamicin B. From Klebsiella pneumoniae.
   4008..4166    +  CDS            ble (fragment): BLE_KLEPN - Experimental evidence at protein level: Swiss-Prot protein existence level 1. Binding protein with a strong affinity to the bleomycin family of antibiotics. Binds to CL990; an antimitotic-antibiotic compound. From Klebsiella pneumoniae.
   4161..4282    +  polyA_signal   SV40 poly(A) signal: SV40 polyadenylation signal
   4355..4371    -  protein_bind   lac operator: The lac repressor binds to the lac operator to inhibit transcription in E. coli. This inhibition can be relieved by adding lactose or isopropyl-β-D-thiogalactopyranoside (IPTG). lac repressor encoded by lacI
   4379..4409    -  promoter       lac promoter: promoter for the E. coli lac operon
   4424..4445    -  protein_bind   CAP binding site: CAP binding activates transcription in the presence of cAMP. E. coli catabolite activator protein
   4458..4550    -  CDS            lacI (fragment): lac repressor; lacI; The lac repressor binds to the lac operator to inhibit transcription in E. coli. This inhibition can be relieved by adding lactose or isopropyl-β-D-thiogalactopyranoside (IPTG).
   4733..5321    -  rep_origin     ori: high-copy-number ColE1/pMB1/pBR322/pUC origin of replication
   5492..6352    -  CDS            AmpR: β-lactamase; bla; confers resistance to ampicillin, carbenicillin, and related antibiotics
   6353..6457    -  promoter       AmpR promoter: bla
