[The description below was written by a language model from this plasmid's Addgene catalogue record and pLannotate feature annotations shown in this document.]
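Description:
pcDNA3.1-2xFLAG-2xSTREP-CDK4 is a mammalian expression plasmid of about 6.5 kb, built on the Invitrogen pcDNA3.1 backbone, that produces human cyclin-dependent kinase 4 (CDK4) carrying an N-terminal tandem affinity tag. It is propagated in E. coli as a high-copy plasmid through a ColE1/pUC-type origin and selected with ampicillin via the β-lactamase gene and its own promoter. An f1 phage origin is also present. For selection in mammalian cells, an SV40 enhancer/early promoter drives the neomycin phosphotransferase gene, terminated by an SV40 polyadenylation signal, so that stable transfectants can be selected with G418.

The expression cassette consists of the human cytomegalovirus immediate early enhancer and promoter, followed by a T7 promoter, the tag region, the CDK4 coding sequence and the bovine growth hormone polyadenylation signal. The catalogue describes the tag as two FLAG epitopes and two Strep tags. The automated annotation marks only one partial FLAG and one partial Strep-Tag II match upstream of CDK4, which probably reflects incomplete detection of short repeated elements rather than their absence. A few other small annotated fragments (HIV-1 LTR, ble, lacI, bom) appear to be short sequence matches or backbone remnants rather than functional parts. The restriction sites used for cloning are not recorded.

CDK4 partners with D-type cyclins to phosphorylate retinoblastoma family proteins and promote G1/S progression. The dual tag allows detection with anti-FLAG antibodies and sequential purification on FLAG and Strep-Tactin resins. This makes the construct well suited to isolating CDK4 complexes and studying their interactions. The associated publication concerns the regulation of D-type cyclins.
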