Addgene plasmid #172615: pcDNA3.1-2xFLAG-2xSTREP-CDK4
Purpose: Expresses 2xFLAG-2xSTREP-tagged CDK4 in mammalian cells
Depositing lab: Michele Pagano. Depositing organization: NYU Grossman School of Medicine. Publication: CRL4(AMBRA1) is a master regulator of D-type cyclins. Simoneschi D, Rona G, Zhou N, Jeong YT, Jiang S, Milletti G, Arbini AA, O'Sullivan A, Wang AA, Nithikasem S, Keegan S, Siu Y, Cianfanelli V, Maiani E, Nazio F, Cecconi F, Boccalatte F, Fenyo D, Jones DR, Busino L, Pagano M. Nature. 2021 Apr;592(7856):789-793. doi: 10.1038/s41586-021-03445-y. Epub 2021 Apr 14. PubMed 33854235.
Backbone
  Vector backbone: pcDNA3.1
  Backbone manufacturer: Invitrogen
  Vector type: Mammalian Expression
  Selectable markers: Neomycin (select with G418)
Growth in bacteria
  Bacterial resistance: Ampicillin, 100 μg/mL
  Growth temperature: 37°C
  Growth strain: DH5alpha
  Copy number: High Copy
Gene/Insert
  Gene/Insert name: CDK4 (alt name: cyclin-dependent kinase 4)
  Species: H. sapiens (human)
  Entrez Gene: CDK4 (a.k.a. CMM3, PSK-J3)
  Promoter: CMV
  Tag / fusion protein: 2xFLAG-2xSTREP (N terminal on insert)
  Cloning method: Restriction Enzyme; 5′ cloning site Unknown (unknown if destroyed); 3′ cloning site Unknown (unknown if destroyed)
  Sequencing primers: 5′ CMV Forward; 3′ BGH Reverse
Terms and licenses: Academic/Nonprofit Terms; Industry Terms: Not Available to Industry
How to cite: pcDNA3.1-2xFLAG-2xSTREP-CDK4 was a gift from Michele Pagano (Addgene plasmid # 172615 ; http://n2t.net/addgene:172615 ; RRID:Addgene_172615)
